Addgene plasmid #134162: pJM111
Purpose: Retroviral plasmid expressing GFP - Nde1
Depositing lab: Iain Cheeseman. Depositing organization: Whitehead Institute for Biomedical Research. Publication: Nde1 promotes diverse dynein functions through differential interactions and exhibits an isoform-specific proteasome association. Monda JK, Cheeseman IM. Mol Biol Cell. 2018 Sep 15;29(19):2336-2345. doi: 10.1091/mbc.E18-07-0418. Epub 2018 Jul 19. PubMed 30024347.
Backbone
  Vector backbone: pJAG98 (pBABEblast)
  Vector type: Mammalian Expression, Retroviral
Growth in bacteria
  Bacterial resistance: Ampicillin, 100 μg/mL
  Growth temperature: 37°C
  Growth strain: NEB Stable
  Copy number: High Copy
Gene/Insert
  Gene/Insert name: Nde1_SSSC 295-C
  Species: H. sapiens (human)
  Mutation: SSSC
  Entrez Gene: NDE1 (a.k.a. HOM-TES-87, LIS4, MHAC, NDE, NUDE, NUDE1)
  Tag / fusion protein: GFP (N terminal on insert)
  Cloning method: Restriction Enzyme; 5′ cloning site unknown (unknown if destroyed); 3′ cloning site unknown (unknown if destroyed)
Terms and licenses: Academic/Nonprofit Terms; Industry Terms: Not Available to Industry
How to cite: pJM111 was a gift from Iain Cheeseman (Addgene plasmid # 134162 ; http://n2t.net/addgene:134162 ; RRID:Addgene_134162)
