[The description below was written by a language model from this plasmid's Addgene catalogue record and pLannotate feature annotations shown in this document.]
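Description:
pJM111 is a Moloney murine leukemia virus-based retroviral expression plasmid built on pJAG98, a pBABEblast derivative, for stable expression of a GFP-tagged fragment of human NDE1 in mammalian cells. In bacteria it is maintained through a high-copy ColE1/pUC-type origin and selected with ampicillin via the β-lactamase gene and its native promoter. The retroviral cassette is bounded by MMLV long terminal repeats and contains a packaging signal followed by a truncated gag region lacking its start codon. Together these allow the transcript to be packaged into viral particles when the structural proteins are supplied in trans by a packaging cell line.

No separate internal promoter is annotated upstream of the fusion gene, so, as is usual for pBABE vectors, expression is presumably driven from the 5′ LTR. The open reading frame begins with EGFP, followed by a short linker region in which a fragment matching a TEV-cleavage composite tag and an S-tag are annotated, and then the NDE1 sequence. The catalogue lists the insert as Nde1_SSSC 295-C, and the annotated NDE1 segment is only about 150 nt, consistent with a short C-terminal piece starting around residue 295. "SSSC" is recorded as the mutation, but the record does not define it. Downstream, an SV40 enhancer/early promoter drives blasticidin S deaminase, allowing blasticidin selection of transduced cells. Small annotated fragments of SV40 large T antigen, lacI and a second truncated LTR appear to be backbone remnants.

The construct is suited to generating stable cell lines for localization or affinity-purification studies of this NDE1 region, in the context of work on NDE1's interactions with dynein and its isoform-specific proteasome association.
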