Features (pLannotate 1.2.2; 18 found; start..end, strand, type, name):
      8..477     +  LTR            LTR: long terminal repeat from Moloney murine leukemia virus
    601..875     +  misc_feature   MESV Ψ (fragment): packaging signal of murine embryonic stem cell virus
    942..1358    +  CDS            gag (truncated): truncated Moloney murine leukemia virus (MMLV) gag gene lacking the start codon
   1399..2115    +  CDS            EGFP: EGFP is a basic (constitutively fluorescent) green fluorescent protein published in 1996, derived from Aequorea victoria. It is reported to be a rapidly-maturing weak dimer with moderate acid sensitivity.
   2142..2160    +  misc_feature   MCS (fragment): pBluescript multiple cloning site
   2161..2180    +  CDS            capTEV™ (fragment): composite tag for in vivo biotinylation, TEV protease cleavage, and 6xHis tagging
   2194..2238    +  CDS            S-Tag: affinity and epitope tag derived from pancreatic ribonuclease A
   2242..2388    +  CDS            NDE1 (fragment): NDE1_HUMAN - Also known as NUDE. Experimental evidence at protein level: Swiss-Prot protein existence level 1. Required for centrosome duplication and formation and function of the mitotic spindle. Essential for the development of the cerebral cortex. May regulate the production of neurons by controlling the orientation of the mitotic spindle during division of cortical neuronal progenitors of the proliferative ventricular zone of the brain. Orientation of the division plane perpendicular to the layers of the cortex gives rise to two proliferative neuronal progenitors whereas parallel orientat
   2391..2413    +  misc_feature   MCS (fragment): multiple cloning site
   2425..2509    +  CDS            large T antigen (fragment): large T antigen from SV40 (simian virus 40)
   2552..2881    +  promoter       SV40 promoter: SV40 enhancer and early promoter
   2889..3287    +  CDS            BSD: blasticidin S deaminase; Aspergillus terreus BSD; confers resistance to blasticidin
   3334..3900    +  LTR            LTR: long terminal repeat from Moloney murine leukemia virus
   3923..3984    +  LTR            5' LTR (truncated) (fragment): truncated long terminal repeat from Moloney murine sarcoma virus
   4068..4120    -  CDS            lacI (fragment): lac repressor; lacI; The lac repressor binds to the lac operator to inhibit transcription in E. coli. This inhibition can be relieved by adding lactose or isopropyl-β-D-thiogalactopyranoside (IPTG).
   4303..4891    -  rep_origin     ori: high-copy-number ColE1/pMB1/pBR322/pUC origin of replication
   5070..5930    -  CDS            AmpR: β-lactamase; bla; confers resistance to ampicillin, carbenicillin, and related antibiotics
   5931..6035    -  promoter       AmpR promoter: bla
>Addgene plasmid #134162 | pJM111 | addgene full sequence | sequence record 272842 | Addgene NGS Result
CTGCAGCCTGAATATGGGCCAAACAGGATATCTGTGGTAAGCAGTTCCTGCCCCGGCTCAGGGCCAAGAA
CAGATGGAACAGCTGAATATGGGCCAAACAGGATATCTGTGGTAAGCAGTTCCTGCCCCGGCTCAGGGCC
AAGAACAGATGGTCCCCAGATGCGGTCCAGCCCTCAGCAGTTTCTAGAGAACCATCAGATGTTTCCAGGG
TGCCCCAAGGACCTGAAATGACCCTGTGCCTTATTTGAACTAACCAATCAGTTCGCTTCTCGCTTCTGTT
CGCGCGCTTCTGCTCCCCGAGCTCAATAAAAGAGCCCACAACCCCTCACTCGGGGCGCCAGTCCTCCGAT
TGACTGAGTCGCCCGGGTACCCGTGTATCCAATAAACCCTCTTGCAGTTGCATCCGACTTGTGGTCTCGC
TGTTCCTTGGGAGGGTCTCCTCTGAGTGATTGACTACCCGTCAGCGGGGGTCTTTCATTTGGGGGCTCGT
CCGGGATCGGGAGACCCCTGCCCAGGGACCACCGACCCACCACCGGGAGGCAAGCTGGCCAGCAACTTAT
CTGTGTCTGTCCGATTGTCTAGTGTCTATGACTGATTTTATGCGCCTGCGTCGGTACTAGTTAGCTAACT
AGCTCTGTATCTGGCGGACCCGTGGTGGAACTGACGAGTTCTGAACACCCGGCCGCAACCCTGGGAGACG
TCCCAGGGACTTTGGGGGCCGTTTTTGTGGCCCGACCTGAGGAAGGGAGTCGATGTGGAATCCGACCCCG
TCAGGATATGTGGTTCTGGTAGGAGACGAGAACCTAAAACAGTTCCCGCCTCCGTCTGAATTTTTGCTTT
CGGTTTGGAACCGAAGCCGCGCGTCTTGTCTGCTGCAGCGCTGCAGCATCGTTCTGTGTTGTCTCTGTCT
GACTGTGTTTCTGTATTTGTCTGAAAATTAGGGCCAGACTGTTACCACTCCCTTAAGTTTGACCTTAGGT
CACTGGAAAGATGTCGAGCGGATCGCTCACAACCAGTCGGTAGATGTCAAGAAGAGACGTTGGGTTACCT
TCTGCTCTGCAGAATGGCCAACCTTTAACGTCGGATGGCCGCGAGACGGCACCTTTAACCGAGACCTCAT
CACCCAGGTTAAGATCAAGGTCTTTTCACCTGGCCCGCATGGACACCCAGACCAGGTCCCCTACATCGTG
ACCTGGGAAGCCTTGGCTTTTGACCCCCCTCCCTGGGTCAAGCCCTTTGTACACCCTAAGCCTCCGCCTC
CTCTTCCTCCATCCGCCCCGTCTCTCCCCCTTGAACCTCCTCGTTCGACCCCGCCTCGATCCTCCCTTTA
TCCAGCCCTCACTCCTTCTCTAGGCGCCGGCCGGATCCCAGTGTGGTGGTACGCTACCGGTCGCCACCAT
GGTGAGCAAGGGCGAGGAGCTGTTCACCGGGGTGGTGCCCATCCTGGTCGAGCTGGACGGCGACGTAAAC
GGCCACAAGTTCAGCGTGTCCGGCGAGGGCGAGGGCGATGCCACCTACGGCAAGCTGACCCTGAAGTTCA
TCTGCACCACCGGCAAGCTGCCCGTGCCCTGGCCCACCCTCGTGACCACCCTGACCTACGGCGTGCAGTG
CTTCAGCCGCTACCCCGACCACATGAAGCAGCACGACTTCTTCAAGTCCGCCATGCCCGAAGGCTACGTC
CAGGAGCGCACCATCTTCTTCAAGGACGACGGCAACTACAAGACCCGCGCCGAGGTGAAGTTCGAGGGCG
ACACCCTGGTGAACCGCATCGAGCTGAAGGGCATCGACTTCAAGGAGGACGGCAACATCCTGGGGCACAA
GCTGGAGTACAACTACAACAGCCACAACGTCTATATCATGGCCGACAAGCAGAAGAACGGCATCAAGGTG
AACTTCAAGATCCGCCACAACATCGAGGACGGCAGCGTGCAGCTCGCCGACCACTACCAGCAGAACACCC
CCATCGGCGACGGCCCCGTGCTGCTGCCCGACAACCACTACCTGAGCACCCAGTCCGCCCTGAGCAAAGA
CCCCAACGAGAAGCGCGATCACATGGTCCTGCTGGAGTTCGTGACCGCCGCCGGGATCACTCTCGGCATG
GACGAGCTGTACAAGTCCGGAGGGGATCGGTGGAGCTCCACCGGTGGCGGCCGCTCTAGAGAGAATCTTT
ATTTTCAGGGCGCCGCCAAATTCAAAGAAACCGCTGCTGCTAAATTCGAACGCCAGCACATGGACAGCGG
AGGTGGAGGTACTAGTCTCGAGATGAGCAAGAACAGAGATGGCGGGGAGAGACGGCCAAGCAGCACCAGC
GTGCCTTTGGGTGATAAGGGGTTGGACACGAGTTGCCGCTGGTTGTCCAAATCAACAACCAGGTCGTCCA
GCTCGTGCTGACCGCGGGCCCGGGATCCACCGGATCTAGATAACTGATCATAATCAGCCATACCACATTT
GTAGAGGTTTTACTTGCTTTAAAAAACCTCCCACACCTCCCCCTGAACCTGAAACATAAAATGAATGCAA
TTCGCCAGCACAGTGGTCGACCCTGTGGAATGTGTGTCAGTTAGGGTGTGGAAAGTCCCCAGGCTCCCCA
GCAGGCAGAAGTATGCAAAGCATGCATCTCAATTAGTCAGCAACCAGGTGTGGAAAGTCCCCAGGCTCCC
CAGCAGGCAGAAGTATGCAAAGCATGCATCTCAATTAGTCAGCAACCATAGTCCCGCCCCTAACTCCGCC
CATCCCGCCCCTAACTCCGCCCAGTTCCGCCCATTCTCCGCCCCATGGCTGACTAATTTTTTTTATTTAT
GCAGAGGCCGAGGCCGCCTCGGCCTCTGAGCTATTCCAGAAGTAGTGAGGAGGCTTTTTTGGAGGCCTAG
GCTTTTGCAAAAAGCTTCATGGCCAAGCCTTTGTCTCAAGAAGAATCCACCCTCATTGAAAGAGCAACGG
CTACAATCAACAGCATCCCCATCTCTGAAGACTACAGCGTCGCCAGCGCAGCTCTCTCTAGCGACGGCCG
CATCTTCACTGGTGTCAATGTATATCATTTTACTGGGGGACCTTGTGCAGAACTCGTGGTGCTGGGCACT
GCTGCTGCTGCGGCAGCTGGCAACCTGACTTGTATCGTCGCGATCGGAAATGAGAACAGGGGCATCTTGA
GCCCCTGCGGACGGTGCCGACAGGTGCTTCTCGATCTGCATCCTGGGATCAAAGCCATAGTGAAGGACAG
TGATGGACAGCCGACGGCAGTTGGGATTCGTGAATTGCTGCCCTCTGGTTATGTGTGGGAGGGCTAAGAT
CGATAAAATAAAAGATTTTATTTAGTCTCCAGAAAAAGGGGGGAATGAAAGACCCCACCTGTAGGTTTGG
CAAGCTAGCTTAAGTAACGCCATTTTGCAAGGCATGGAAAAATACATAACTGAGAATAGAGAAGTTCAGA
TCAAGGTCAGGAACAGATGGAACAGCTGAATATGGGCCAAACAGGATATCTGTGGTAAGCAGTTCCTGCC
CCGGCTCAGGGCCAAGAACAGATGGAACAGCTGAATATGGGCCAAACAGGATATCTGTGGTAAGCAGTTC
CTGCCCCGGCTCAGGGCCAAGAACAGATGGTCCCCAGATGCGGTCCAGCCCTCAGCAGTTTCTAGAGAAC
CATCAGATGTTTCCAGGGTGCCCCAAGGACCTGAAATGACCCTGTGCCTTATTTGAACTAACCAATCAGT
TCGCTTCTCGCTTCTGTTCGCGCGCTTCTGCTCCCCGAGCTCAATAAAAGAGCCCACAACCCCTCACTCG
GGGCGCCAGTCCTCCGATTGACTGAGTCGCCCGGGTACCCGTGTATCCAATAAACCCTCTTGCAGTTGCA
TCCGACTTGTGGTCTCGCTGTTCCTTGGGAGGGTCTCCTCTGAGTGATTGWMTMCMMKWMASCSKSKKKC
WKTTGCATCCGACTTGTGGTCTCGCTGTTCCTTGGGAGGGTCTCCTCTGAGTGATTGACTACCCGTCAGC
GGGGGTCTTTCACATGCAGCATGTATCAAAATTAATTTGGTTTTTTTTCTTAAGTATTTACATTAAATGG
CCATAGTTGCATTAATGAATCGGCCAACGCGCGGGGAGAGGCGGTTTGCGTATTGGGCGCTCTTCCGCTT
CCTCGCTCACTGACTCGCTGCGCTCGGTCGTTCGGCTGCGGCGAGCGGTATCAGCTCACTCAAAGGCGGT
AATACGGTTATCCACAGAATCAGGGGATAACGCAGGAAAGAACATGTGAGCAAAAGGCCAGCAAAAGGCC
AGGAACCGTAAAAAGGCCGCGTTGCTGGCGTTTTTCCATAGGCTCCGCCCCCCTGACGAGCATCACAAAA
ATCGACGCTCAAGTCAGAGGTGGCGAAACCCGACAGGACTATAAAGATACCAGGCGTTTCCCCCTGGAAG
CTCCCTCGTGCGCTCTCCTGTTCCGACCCTGCCGCTTACCGGATACCTGTCCGCCTTTCTCCCTTCGGGA
AGCGTGGCGCTTTCTCATAGCTCACGCTGTAGGTATCTCAGTTCGGTGTAGGTCGTTCGCTCCAAGCTGG
GCTGTGTGCACGAACCCCCCGTTCAGCCCGACCGCTGCGCCTTATCCGGTAACTATCGTCTTGAGTCCAA
CCCGGTAAGACACGACTTATCGCCACTGGCAGCAGCCACTGGTAACAGGATTAGCAGAGCGAGGTATGTA
GGCGGTGCTACAGAGTTCTTGAAGTGGTGGCCTAACTACGGCTACACTAGAAGAACAGTATTTGGTATCT
GCGCTCTGCTGAAGCCAGTTACCTTCGGAAAAAGAGTTGGTAGCTCTTGATCCGGCAAACAAACCACCGC
TGGTAGCGGTGGTTTTTTTGTTTGCAAGCAGCAGATTACGCGCAGAAAAAAAGGATCTCAAGAAGATCCT
TTGATCTTTTCTACGGGGTCTGACGCTCAGTGGAACGAAAACTCACGTTAAGGGATTTTGGTCATGAGAT
TATCAAAAAGGATCTTCACCTAGATCCTTTTGCGGCCGCAAATCAATCTAAAGTATATATGWSWAWMYWW
RGTMTRWMWGAGTAAACTTGGTCTGACAGTTACCAATGCTTAATCAGTGAGGCACCTATCTCAGCGATCT
GTCTATTTCGTTCATCCATAGTTGCCTGACTCCCCGTCGTGTAGATAACTACGATACGGGAGGGCTTACC
ATCTGGCCCCAGTGCTGCAATGATACCGCGAGACCCACGCTCACCGGCTCCAGATTTATCAGCAATAAAC
CAGCCAGCCGGAAGGGCCGAGCGCAGAAGTGGTCCTGCAACTTTATCCGCCTCCATCCAGTCTATTAATT
GTTGCCGGGAAGCTAGAGTAAGTAGTTCGCCAGTTAATAGTTTGCGCAACGTTGTTGCCATTGCTACAGG
CATCGTGGTGTCACGCTCGTCGTTTGGTATGGCTTCATTCAGCTCCGGTTCCCAACGATCAAGGCGAGTT
ACATGATCCCCCATGTTGTGCAAAAAAGCGGTTAGCTCCTTCGGTCCTCCGATCGTTGTCAGAAGTAAGT
TGGCCGCAGTGTTATCACTCATGGTTATGGCAGCACTGCATAATTCTCTTACTGTCATGCCATCCGTAAG
ATGCTTTTCTGTGACTGGTGAGTACTCAACCAAGTCATTCTGAGAATAGTGTATGCGGCGACCGAGTTGC
TCTTGCCCGGCGTCAATACGGGATAATACCGCGCCACATAGCAGAACTTTAAAAGTGCTCATCATTGGAA
AACGTTCTTCGGGGCGAAAACTCTCAAGGATCTTACCGCTGTTGAGATCCAGTTCGATGTAACCCACTCG
TGCACCCAACTGATCTTCAGCATCTTTTACTTTCACCAGCGTTTCTGGGTGAGCAAAAACAGGAAGGCAA
AATGCCGCAAAAAAGGGAATAAGGGCGACACGGAAATGTTGAATACTCATACTCTTCCTTTTTCAATATT
ATTGAAGCATTTATCAGGGTTATTGTCTCATGAGCGGATACATATTTGAATGTATTTAGAAAAATAAACA
AATAGGGGTTCCGCGCACATTTCCCCGAAAAGTGCCAC
